>Addgene plasmid #170720 | pDONR207-MUM2sp-RglA | addgene full sequence | sequence record 345734 | Addgene NGS Result
CTTTCCTGCGTTATCCCCTGATTCTGTGGATAACCGTATTACCGCTAGCCAGGAAGAGTTTGTAGAAACG
CAAAAAGGCCATCCGTCAGGATGGCCTTCTGCTTAGTTTGATGCCTGGCAGTTTATGGCGGGCGTCCTGC
CCGCCACCCTCCGGGCCGTTGCTTCACAACGTTCAAATCCGCTCCCGGCGGATTTGTCCTACTCAGGAGA
GCGTTCACCGACAAACAACAGATAAAACGAAAGGCCCAGTCTTCCGACTGAGCCTTTCGTTTTATTTGAT
GCCTGGCAGTTCCCTACTCTCGCGTTAACGCTAGCATGGATCTCGGGCCCCAAATAATGATTTTATTTTG
ACTGATAGTGACCTGTTCGTTGCAACAAATTGATGAGCAATGCTTTTTTATAATGCCAACTTTGTACAAA
AAAGCAGGCTATGGAGATGGGTCGTCTGGTCTTCGGGTTGTGTTTGATTCTTATTGTGGGTACGTTTCTT
GAATTCTCCGGCGGTGCTACGGCGGCACTAGTGGCCTTTGGCATTACCGACAACGGCAGTTCCTACACGA
TCGACGCCAACTCTCCCAACCCGCTGAAATTCACTGTCAATAAGTCCAGCTGCGACATCACATCAATTGT
TTACTATGGATCCGAGTTTCAGTATTCCGGAAAAGGGAGTCATATTGGCTCCGGTCTCGGCTCGGCCACA
GTCTCTGCGACTCAGAGCGGCGACTACATTAAGGTTACTTGCGACACATCAAGCTTGACGCACTATTTCG
TTGTGCACAATGGTGACCCCATCATCCATATGGCGACCTATATTACTGCAGAGCCTGATATTGGTGAGCT
GCGGTTTATTGCTCGACTTAACTCAAACCTCCTGCCGAATGAAGAGCCATTTGGGGATGTATCTACGACA
TCCGGCGGGTCAGCTATCGAGGGCTCCGATGTATTCCTGGTCAACGGCGAGACCCGTAGCAAATTCTACT
CCAGCGAACGGTTTATCGATGACCACAGGCACTGCATTTCGGGAAGCGCACACCGTGTCTGCATGATCTT
GAACCAATACGAGTCTTCCTCTGGTGGTCCTTTCTTCCGCGACATCAACTCCAATAACGGCGGTGATTAC
AATGCCCTCTATTGGTACATGAACTCCGGCCACGTCCAAACCGAATCATTCCGTACGGGCCTCCACGGTC
CCTACTCGATGTACTTCAGTCGAAGCGGAACCCCCAGCACCAACATCGACACATCCTTCTTCGCCAGCCT
TGGTATTAAGGGTTATGTTGCTGCCAACGGACGTGGAACTGTCACCGGCAAAGCTTCCGGCGCAGACTCG
AGCATGGACTGGGTGGTTCACTGGTACAACAATGATGCCCAGTACTGGACCTACACAGCGTCCGACGGCA
GTTTCACCTCTCCTGCCATGAAACCCGGCACGTACACGATGAAATACTATCAAGGCGAATTCCCAGTGGC
GGAAACCACCGTGACTGTATCGGCCGGATCATCGACCACGAAAAACATCTCCGGCTCGGTCAAAACAGGC
ACGACGATCTTCAAAATTGGAGAATGGGATGGCCAACCAACTGGCTTCCGCAACGCAGATAAACAACTCC
GCATGCACCCCTCCGACTCCCGGATGGACTCCTGGTCTTCCACCTACACAGTTGGCTCTTCTTCGCTCTC
TGACTTCCCCATGGCTGTCTTCAAGAGCGTCAATAACCCCGTGACGATCAAGTTCACCGCTACTTCTGCA
CAGACAGGTGCTGCAACTCTCCGCATCGGCACAACCCTCTCCTTCGCTGGTGGTCGGCCGCAGGCAACGA
TCAACAGCTATACCGGCCCGGCTCCCTCAGCGCCTACTAATCTCAACTCCCGAGGTGTCACGCGAGGTGC
TTACCGTGGGCTTGGGGAGGTGTATGATGTTAGCGTGCCCGCTGGAACAATTGTTACGGGCGAGAATACG
ATCACTATAAGCGTTATTTCCGGAAGCTCAGGTGACGCCTTCTTGAGCCCTAACGTGGTTTTTGATTGCA
TTGAACTTTTCCATGGACGTCCTTACCCAGCTTTCTTGTACAAAGTTGGCATTATAAGAAAGCATTGCTT
ATCAATTTGTTGCAACGAACAGGTCACTATCAGTCAAAATAAAATCATTATTTGCCATCCAGCTGCAGCT
CTGGCCCGTGTCTCAAAATCTCTGATGTTACATTGCACAAGATAAAAATATATCATCATGAACAATAAAA
CTGTCTGCTTACATAAACAGTAATACAAGGGGTGTTATGAGCCATATTCAACGGGAAACGTCGAGGCCGC
GATTAAATTCCAACATGGATGCTGATTTATATGGGTATAAATGGGCTCGCGATAATGTCGGGCAATCAGG
TGCGACAATCTATCGCTTGTATGGGAAGCCCGATGCGCCAGAGTTGTTTCTGAAACATGGCAAAGGTAGC
GTTGCCAATGATGTTACAGATGAGATGGTCAGACTAAACTGGCTGACGGAATTTATGCCTCTTCCGACCA
TCAAGCATTTTATCCGTACTCCTGATGATGCATGGTTACTCACCACTGCGATCCCCGGAAAAACAGCATT
CCAGGTATTAGAAGAATATCCTGATTCAGGTGAAAATATTGTTGATGCGCTGGCAGTGTTCCTGCGCCGG
TTGCATTCGATTCCTGTTTGTAATTGTCCTTTTAACAGCGATCGCGTATTTCGTCTCGCTCAGGCGCAAT
CACGAATGAATAACGGTTTGGTTGATGCGAGTGATTTTGATGACGAGCGTAATGGCTGGCCTGTTGAACA
AGTCTGGAAAGAAATGCATAAACTTTTGCCATTCTCACCGGATTCAGTCGTCACTCATGGTGATTTCTCA
CTTGATAACCTTATTTTTGACGAGGGGAAATTAGGCCGGGAAGCCGATCTCGGCTTGAACGAATTGTTAG
GTGGCGGTACTTGGGTCGATATCAAAGTGCATCACTTCTTCCCGTATGCCCAACTTTGTATAGAGAGCCA
CTGCGGGATCGTCACCGTAATCTGCTTGCACGTAGATCACATAAGCACCAAGCGCGTTGGCCTCATGCTT
GAGGAGATTGATGAGCGCGGTGGCAATGCCCTGCCTCCGGTGCTCGCCGGAGACTGCGAGATCATAGATA
TAGATCTCACTACGCGGCTGCTCAAACTTGGGCAGAACGTAAGCCGCGAGAGCGCCAACAACCGCTTCTT
GGTCGAAGGCAGCAAGCGCGATGAATGTCTTACTACGGAGCAAGTTCCCGAGGTAATCGGAGTCCGGCTG
ATGTTGGGAGTAGGTGGCTACGTCTCCGAACTCACGACCGAAAAGATCAAGAGCAGCCCGCATGGATTTG
ACTTGGTCAGGGCCGAGCCTACATGTGCGAATGATGCCCATACTTGAGCCACCTAACTTTGTTTTAGGGC
GACTGCCCTGCTGCGTAACATCGTTGCTGCTGCGTAACATCGTTGCTGCTCCATAACATCAAACATCGAC
CCACGGCGTAACGCGCTTGCTGCTTGGATGCCCGAGGCATAGACTGTACAAAAAAACAGTCATAACAAGC
CATGAAAACCGCCACTGCGCCGTTACCACCGCTGCGTTCGGTCAAGGTTCTGGACCAGTTGCGTGAGCGC
ATACGCTACTTGCATTACAGTTTACGAACCGAACAGGCTTATGTCAACTGGGTTCGTGCCTTCATCCGTT
TCCACGGTGTGCGTCACCCGGCAACCTTGGGCAGCAGCGAAGTCGAGGCATTTCTGTCCTGGCTGGCGAA
CGAGCGCAAGGTTTCGGTCTCCACGCATCGTCAGGCATTGGCGGCCTTGCTGTTCTTCTACGGCAAGGTG
CTGTGCACGGATCTGCCCTGGCTTCAGGAGATCGGAAGACCTCGGCCGTCGCGGCGCTTGCCGGTGGTGC
TGACCCCGGATGAAGTGGTTCGCATCCTCGGTTTTCTGGAAGGCGAGCATCGTTTGTTCGCCCAGGACTC
TAGCTATAGTTCTAGTGGTTGGCTACTAATAGGTTGTATTGATGTTGGACGAGTCGGAATCGCAGACCGA
TACCAGGATCTTGCCATCCTATGGAACTGCCTCGGTGAGTTTTCTCCTTCATTACAGAAACGGCTTTTTC
AAAAATATGGTATTGATAATCCTGATATGAATAAATTGCAGTTTCATTTGATGCTCGATGAGTTTTTCTA
ATCAGAATTGGTTAATTGGTTGTAACACTGGCAGAGCATTACGCTGACTTGACGGGACGGCGCAAGCTCA
TGACCAAAATCCCTTAACGTGAGTTTTCGTTCCACTGAGCGTCAGACCCCGTAGAAAAGATCAAAGGATC
TTCTTGAGATCCTTTTTTTCTGCGCGTAATCTGCTGCTTGCAAACAAAAAAACCACCGCTACCAGCGGTG
GTTTGTTTGCCGGATCAAGAGCTACCAACTCTTTTTCCGAAGGTAACTGGCTTCAGCAGAGCGCAGATAC
CAAATACTGTTCTTCTAGTGTAGCCGTAGTTAGGCCACCACTTCAAGAACTCTGTAGCACCGCCTACATA
CCTCGCTCTGCTAATCCTGTTACCAGTGGCTGCTGCCAGTGGCGATAAGTCGTGTCTTACCGGGTTGGAC
TCAAGACGATAGTTACCGGATAAGGCGCAGCGGTCGGGCTGAACGGGGGGTTCGTGCACACAGCCCAGCT
TGGAGCGAACGACCTACACCGAACTGAGATACCTACAGCGTGAGCTATGAGAAAGCGCCACGCTTCCCGA
AGGGAGAAAGGCGGACAGGTATCCGGTAAGCGGCAGGGTCGGAACAGGAGAGCGCACGAGGGAGCTTCCA
GGGGGAAACGCCTGGTATCTTTATAGTCCTGTCGGGTTTCGCCACCTCTGACTTGAGCGTCGATTTTTGT
GATGCTCGTCAGGGGGGCGGAGCCTATGGAAAAACGCCAGCAACGCGGCCTTTTTACGGTTCCTGGCCTT
TTGCTGGCCTTTTGCTCACATGTT
Features (pLannotate 1.2.2; 12 found; start..end, strand, type, name):
      1..46      +  rep_origin     RSF ori (fragment): Plasmids containing the RSF 1030 origin of replication can be propagated in E. coli cells that contain additional plasmids with compatible origins.
     73..100     -  terminator     rrnB T2 terminator: transcription terminator T2 from the E. coli rrnB gene
    232..275     +  terminator     rrnB T1 terminator: Escherichia coli rrnB; transcription terminator T1 from the E. coli rrnB gene
    331..430     +  protein_bind   attL1: mutant version of attL; recombination site for the Gateway® LR reaction LR Clonase™
    482..2044    +  CDS            rglA: RGLA_ASPAC - Also known as RGL4. Experimental evidence at protein level: Swiss-Prot protein existence level 1. Pectinolytic enzyme that has a positive effect in the apple hot-mash liquefaction process. This endolyase hydrolyzes the alpha-L- rhamnopyranosyl-(1,4)-alpha-D-galacturonopyranosyl glycosidic linkage by beta-elimination, thereby generating oligosaccharides terminating at the non-reducing end with a hex-4-enopyranosyluronic acid residue. From Aspergillus aculeatus.
   2055..2154    -  protein_bind   attL2: mutant version of attL; recombination site for the Gateway® LR reaction LR Clonase™
   2277..2903    +  CDS            KanR (fragment): aminoglycoside phosphotransferase; aph(3')-Ia; confers resistance to kanamycin in bacteria or G418 (Geneticin®) in eukaryotes
   2937..3470    -  CDS            GmR: gentamycin acetyltransferase; aacC1; confers resistance to gentamycin
   3659..3687    -  promoter       Pc promoter: intI1 (promoter lies within the coding sequence); class 1 integron promoter
   3665..4012    -  CDS            YPR2_ECOLX (fragment): Protein predicted: Swiss-Prot protein existence level 4. From Escherichia coli.
   4017..4201    +  CDS            KanR (fragment): aminoglycoside phosphotransferase; aph(3')-Ia; confers resistance to kanamycin in bacteria or G418 (Geneticin®) in eukaryotes
   4344..4932    +  rep_origin     ori: high-copy-number ColE1/pMB1/pBR322/pUC origin of replication
