[The description below was written by a language model from this plasmid's Addgene catalogue record and pLannotate feature annotations shown in this document.]
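Description:
pDONR207-MUM2sp-RglA is a Gateway entry clone built in the Invitrogen pDONR207 backbone, about 5 kb in total, and maintained in E. coli. It replicates from a high-copy ColE1/pUC-type origin and is selected with gentamicin through the aacC1 acetyltransferase gene (GmR), which sits downstream of a class 1 integron Pc promoter. The feature table also shows two disrupted kanamycin-resistance fragments flanking the gentamicin cassette and a short RSF origin fragment. These appear to be non-functional backbone remnants, and the record lists only gentamicin as the selection. The rrnB T1 and T2 terminators lie upstream of the cloning region and insulate the insert from read-through transcription from the vector.

The payload lies between attL1 and attL2. It is the 84 bp signal peptide of Arabidopsis MUM2 (At5g63800) fused in frame to the coding sequence of rhamnogalacturonan lyase A (RglA, AN7135.2) from Aspergillus nidulans, an enzyme that degrades the pectin rhamnogalacturonan-I. The automated annotation labels this ORF by similarity to the Aspergillus aculeatus homologue, an endolyase that cleaves the RG-I backbone by beta-elimination, but the catalogue gives A. nidulans as the source. The insert was placed using SpeI and AatII sites, both of which are retained.

As an entry clone it carries no promoter for the insert, so expression depends on LR recombination into a destination vector. The depositor specifies use in three-way MultiSite Gateway assembly, in which promoter and other modules come from companion entry clones. The associated publication indicates that the plant signal peptide fusion was used for in vivo expression of pectin-degrading enzymes to modify seed coat mucilage.
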