Addgene plasmid #170720: pDONR207-MUM2sp-RglA
Purpose: Gateway (Invitrogen) entry clone (pDONR207) containing the MUM2 (At5g63800) signal peptide (84bp) fused in-frame to the coding sequence of the RG-I degrading enzyme RglA (AN7135.2)
Depositing lab: George Haughn. Depositing organization: University of British Columbia. Publication: Pectin Modification in Seed Coat Mucilage by In Vivo Expression of Rhamnogalacturonan-I- and Homogalacturonan-Degrading Enzymes. McGee R, Dean GH, Wu D, Zhang Y, Mansfield SD, Haughn GW. Plant Cell Physiol. 2021 Jun 1. pii: 6290394. doi: 10.1093/pcp/pcab077. PubMed 34059917.
Backbone
  Vector backbone: pDONR207
  Backbone manufacturer: Invitrogen
  Backbone size w/o insert (bp): 5585
  Total vector size (bp): 4994
  Vector type: Gateway Donor vector / entry clone
Growth in bacteria
  Bacterial resistance: Gentamicin, 10 μg/mL
  Growth temperature: 37°C
  Growth strain: DH5alpha
  Growth instructions: For selection use 7 ug/ml Gentamicin
  Copy number: Unknown
Gene/Insert
  Gene/Insert name: Rhamnogalacturonan lyase A (alt names: RglA; AN7135.2; Q5AX45 (Uniprot))
  Species: Aspergillus nidulans
  Insert size (bp): 1520
  GenBank ID: DQ490504
  Cloning method: Restriction Enzyme; 5′ cloning site SpeI (not destroyed); 3′ cloning site AatII (not destroyed)
  Sequencing primers: 5′ TAACGCTAGCATGGATCTC; 3′ GTAACATCAGAGATTTTGAGACA
Terms and licenses: Academic/Nonprofit Terms; Industry Terms
Depositor comments: For use with Three-way Multi-site Gateway Cloning (Invitrogen).
How to cite: pDONR207-MUM2sp-RglA was a gift from George Haughn (Addgene plasmid # 170720 ; http://n2t.net/addgene:170720 ; RRID:Addgene_170720)
